Addgene plasmid #164892: TC646
Purpose: Pdpy30::loxP::mcherry::let-858terminator::loxP::GFP
Depositing lab: Tian Chi. Depositing organization: ShanghaiTech University. Publication: A Tet/Q Hybrid System for Robust and Versatile Control of Transgene Expression in C. elegans. Mao S, Qi Y, Zhu H, Huang X, Zou Y, Chi T. iScience. 2019 Jan 25;11:224-237. doi: 10.1016/j.isci.2018.12.023. Epub 2018 Dec 27. PubMed 30634168.
Backbone
  Vector backbone: puc57
  Vector type: Worm Expression
Growth in bacteria
  Bacterial resistance: Ampicillin, 100 μg/mL
  Growth temperature: 37°C
  Growth strain: NEB Stable
  Copy number: High Copy
Gene/Insert
  Gene/Insert name: GFP
  Species: C. elegans (nematode)
  Cloning method: Gibson Cloning
Terms and licenses: Academic/Nonprofit Terms; Industry Terms: Not Available to Industry
How to cite: TC646 was a gift from Tian Chi (Addgene plasmid # 164892 ; http://n2t.net/addgene:164892 ; RRID:Addgene_164892)
