[The description below was written by a language model from this plasmid's Addgene catalogue record and pLannotate feature annotations shown in this document.]
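Description:
TC646 is a 9.3 kb C. elegans expression plasmid catalogued on a pUC57 backbone. It is propagated in E. coli from a high-copy ColE1/pUC origin under ampicillin selection (AmpR with its bla promoter). Its payload is a Cre-dependent colour-switch reporter, described as Pdpy30::loxP::mCherry::let-858 terminator::loxP::GFP. Two loxP sites in the same orientation flank an mCherry coding sequence. The gap between mCherry and the second loxP is where the let-858 terminator should lie, although the terminator is not annotated in the feature tables. Downstream of the second loxP is an Aequorea-derived GFP (annotated as the variant sg25), followed by the C. elegans tbb-2 terminator. The dpy-30 promoter named in the record is also not annotated; it presumably lies in the unannotated stretch upstream of the first loxP. Before recombination, transcription yields mCherry and stops at the floxed terminator. Cre then excises the mCherry-terminator cassette and places GFP directly under the promoter, so cells with Cre activity switch from red to green.

The reporter and a neo (nptII) coding sequence sit between two short fragments matching the Mos1 mariner transposon. This arrangement suggests a miniMos-type design for transposase-mediated single-copy insertion into the worm genome with G418 selection, though the record does not say so, nor does it identify the regulatory elements driving neo. Small lacZα, rop, bom, aex-5 and polylinker fragments appear to be cloning remnants. The depositor and sequencing-derived records have the same length and feature order and differ only in their numbering origin. The associated publication concerns a Tet/Q hybrid system for transgene control in C. elegans, where such a plasmid would serve as a readout of Cre activity.
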