Features (pLannotate 1.2.2; 17 found; start..end, strand, type, name):
    197..286     +  CDS            mariner\T (fragment): MOS1T_DROMA - Experimental evidence at protein level: Swiss-Prot protein existence level 1. Mediates transposition of transposon Mos1 by a 'cut and paste' mechanism. Transposases are sequence-specific nucleases and strand transferases that catalyze transposition through an ordered series of events: sequence-specific binding of transposase to the terminal inverted repeats (IR) present at each end of the transposon, pairing of the transposon IRs in a paired-end complex (PEC), cleavage of one or both DNA strands at each transposon end, capture of target DNA, and strand transfer to insert the tran
   1580..1613    +  protein_bind   loxP: Cre-mediated recombination occurs in the 8-bp core sequence (GCATACAT). Cre recombinase
   1637..2497    +  CDS            mCherry: mCherry is a basic (constitutively fluorescent) red fluorescent protein published in 2004, derived from Discosoma sp.. It is reported to be a very rapidly-maturing monomer with low acid sensitivity.
   2911..2944    +  protein_bind   loxP: Cre-mediated recombination occurs in the 8-bp core sequence (GCATACAT). Cre recombinase
   2979..3839    +  CDS            sg25: sg25 is a basic (constitutively fluorescent) green fluorescent protein published in 1997, derived from Aequorea victoria.
   3846..4169    +  terminator     tbb-2 terminator: tbb-2; transcription terminator for the C. elegans tubulin beta-2 gene
   4282..4299    +  CDS            lacZα (fragment): LacZα fragment of β-galactosidase; lacZ fragment
   5120..5911    +  CDS            neo: KKA2_KLEPN - Also known as kan, nptII. Experimental evidence at protein level: Swiss-Prot protein existence level 1. Resistance to kanamycin, neomycin, paromomycin, ribostamycin, butirosin and gentamicin B. From Klebsiella pneumoniae.
   6364..6516    +  CDS            aex-5 (fragment): AEX5_CAEEL - Also known as kpc-3 From Caenorhabditis elegans.
   6614..6643    -  misc_feature   MCS (fragment): pBluescript multiple cloning site
   6652..6867    +  CDS            mariner\T (fragment): MOS1T_DROMA - Experimental evidence at protein level: Swiss-Prot protein existence level 1. Mediates transposition of transposon Mos1 by a 'cut and paste' mechanism. Transposases are sequence-specific nucleases and strand transferases that catalyze transposition through an ordered series of events: sequence-specific binding of transposase to the terminal inverted repeats (IR) present at each end of the transposon, pairing of the transposon IRs in a paired-end complex (PEC), cleavage of one or both DNA strands at each transposon end, capture of target DNA, and strand transfer to insert the tran
   6979..7096    +  CDS            lacZα (fragment): LacZα fragment of β-galactosidase; lacZ fragment
   7102..7201    -  misc_feature   bom (fragment): basis of mobility region from pBR322
   7303..7338    -  CDS            rop (fragment): Rop protein, which maintains plasmids at low copy number; rop
   7433..7537    +  promoter       AmpR promoter: bla
   7538..8398    +  CDS            AmpR: β-lactamase; bla; confers resistance to ampicillin, carbenicillin, and related antibiotics
   8569..9157    +  rep_origin     ori: high-copy-number ColE1/pMB1/pBR322/pUC origin of replication
>Addgene plasmid #164892 | TC646 | depositor full sequence | sequence record 320311 | TC646 sequence 9283 bps
GCACCGTACGTCTCGAGGAATTCTATCAGGTGTACAAGTATGAAATGTCGTTTCGAACATATAGATGTCT
CGCAAACGTAAATATTTATCGATTGTCATAAAACTTTGACCTTGTGAAGTGTCAACCTTGACTGTCGAAC
CACCATAGTTTGGCGCGAATTGAGCGTCATAATTGTTTACTCTCAGTGCAGTCAACATGTCGAGTTTCGT
GCCGAATAAAGAGCAAACGCGGACAGTATTAATTTTCTGTTTTCATTTGAAGAAAACAGCTGCGGCCGGA
TCCAGGAAACAGCTATGACCATGATTACGCCAAGCTACGTAATACGACTCACTAGTGGGCAGATCTTCGA
ATGCATCAAAAGTGTCTTATCTAGATTTTTAAAAATTTGTTCTTCTCCACTTGTTCTCTTAATAAAATAA
ATTCTAAATTTTGAACACTAATTAGTGCACTAATCAATGTTTTGAATTTTGAATAAAATAATTTTAAAAT
TTTAAATGTTGTAAATTTTTAGTGATACTGTAGGTACAAGGAAACTATTTTATTGAATTCTTGATCAAAG
AAGGTAGGCAGTTTATATAAATAATCTTATTGTTAGATACCATTTTGAATATATGTTTCAGTTCCAGAAA
AATAAGCTATACATAGTATCGATTTGGAACATATATAACGAAAACAGACGTCATGAAATCACACATTGGA
AAAGTGAGAAAGTTGTTGAGTAGAGGAGGTGACAAAAGTGAGATGCCAACTCACTTATCCATTCTACTCG
TTTTGTGCTCTTTTCCACTTTCTGATGTCTGCTCATCTTCTTATTCTTCAAGCGTTTTGTCTATTCTCAC
ACCTCTCCAATCTTTCAGTTTCTGTTTTTAATGTCTAGACACGCGTGTAACGTACAACATAAATGTTTGA
CGTCAACCAGATGTAGTACAATAAAAAATATATTCAGATTACCTAGAAAATTACTTCGGTCATGACCACC
AATTTTTTGATTTTTCGATTTTCGAAACCGACATCGTTGAAGAACATTCAGGTCATAATTTTTTATTTGA
AAAATAATGTTTTCTATGTATTAATTCGGTTTAGTCGATCGAATATGTACAGTTGAGAATTACTAGAGTA
CGGTGCGCAAGTATGCAAACTTGCGTAACGGTGTTTACACATTTGTCACGTTTCTCTGCGTCTCTTCGTC
TCAACAATGCTTGCACTCCGTCACATTTTCGAATTGTCGGCCGATATCGGTATTTAGATAAATTCAGTGC
TCTCCTTTTTTTCTCCATTTTACTTTCATCAATCTTTTTTAAAAATCAATATTCAGCAAACTATTGAAAA
ATTAATTCAAAAAACACGACTGGTCGGAAGTTATTTGCATAATCAATAGAAATTTCGTTTTCCGCTCGCT
GTCAGTGTTTTGTCCTGTTTGTATTTCCCAGTGCACTTTTCGAGTGGCTCAAGTTTTTATCTATTTTCCT
GCAAACTTGCATATATTGTTTTCTTCCAGAAGCCTTTGATATCTCAATAATTTTATACTTGTTTCAGAAA
TCGAGCAAAAACCAAGGTATGTTTCGAATGATACTAATAATAACTTCGTATAGCATACATTATACGAAGT
TATAACATAACATAGAACATTTTCAGATGGTCTCAAAGGGTGAAGAAGATAACATGGCAATTATTAAAGA
GTTTATGCGTTTCAAGGTGCATATGGAGGGATCTGTCAATGGGCATGAGTTTGAAATTGAAGGTGAAGGA
GAAGGCCGACCATATGAGGGAACACAAACCGCAAAACTAAAGGTAAGTTTAAACATATATATACTAACTA
ACCCTGATTATTTAAATTTTCAGGTAACTAAAGGCGGACCATTACCATTCGCCTGGGACATCCTCTCTCC
ACAGTTCATGTATGGAAGTAAAGCTTATGTTAAACATCCGGCAGATATACCAGATTATTTGAAACTTTCA
TTCCCGGAGGGTTTTAAGTGGGAACGCGTAATGAATTTTGAAGACGGAGGAGTTGTTACAGTGACGCAAG
ACTCAAGGTAAGTTTAAACAGTTCGGTACTAACTAACCATACATATTTAAATTTTCAGCCTCCAAGATGG
AGAATTTATTTATAAAGTCAAACTTCGAGGAACGAATTTCCCCTCGGATGGACCTGTTATGCAGAAGAAG
ACTATGGGATGGGAAGCTTCAAGTGAAAGAATGTACCCTGAAGACGGTGCTCTTAAGGGAGAGATTAAAC
AACGTCTTAAATTGAAAGATGGAGGACATTACGATGCTGAGGTAAGTTTAAACATGATTTTACTAACTAA
CTAATCTGATTTAAATTTTCAGGTGAAGACAACTTACAAAGCCAAAAAACCAGTTCAGCTGCCAGGAGCG
TACAATGTTAATATTAAACTGGATATCACCTCCCACAACGAGGATTACACTATCGTTGAGCAATATGAAA
GAGCTGAAGGGCGGCACTCGACAGGTGGCATGGATGAATTGTATAAGTAGGGATGATCGACGCCGACGTC
GTTGAATTTTCAAATTTTAAATACTGAATATTTGTTTTTTTTCCTATTATTTATTTATTCTCTTTGTGTT
TTTTTTCTTGCTTTCTAAAAAATTAATTCAATCCAAATCTAAACATTTTTTTTTCTCTTTCCGTCTCCCA
ATTCGTATTCCGCTCCTCTCATCTGAACACAATGTGCAAGTTTATTTATCTTCTCGCTTTCATTTCATTA
GGACGTGGGGGGAATTGGTGGAAGGGGGAAACACACAAAAGGATGATGGAAATGAAATAAGGACACACAA
TATGCAACAACATTCAATTCAGAAATATGGAGGAAGGTTTAAAAGAAAACATAAAAATATATAGAGGAGG
AAGGAAAACTAAGGTAAGTTTAAACTTTCTCATACTAATAATAACTTCGTATAGCATACATTATACGAAG
TTATATTAACTAACGCGCTCTATTTAAATTTTCAGATGAGTAAAGGAGAAGAACTTTTCACTGGAGTTGT
CCCAATTCTTGTTGAATTAGATGGTGATGTTAATGGGCACAAATTTTCTGTCAGTGGAGAGGGTGAAGGT
GATGCAACATACGGAAAACTTACCCTTAAATTTATTTGCACTACTGGAAAACTACCTGTTCCATGGGTAA
GTTTAAACATATATATACTAACTAACCCTGATTATTTAAATTTTCAGCCAACACTTGTCACTACTTTCTG
TTATGGTGTTCAATGCTTCTCGAGATACCCAGATCATATGAAACGGCATGACTTTTTCAAGAGTGCCATG
CCCGAAGGTTATGTACAGGAAAGAACTATATTTTTCAAAGATGACGGGAACTACAAGACACGTAAGTTTA
AACAGTTCGGTACTAACTAACCATACATATTTAAATTTTCAGGTGCTGAAGTCAAGTTTGAAGGTGATAC
CCTTGTTAATAGAATCGAGTTAAAAGGTATTGATTTTAAAGAAGATGGAAACATTCTTGGACACAAATTG
GAATACAACTATAACTCACACAATGTATACATCATGGCAGACAAACAAAAGAATGGAATCAAAGTTGTAA
GTTTAAACATGATTTTACTAACTAACTAATCTGATTTAAATTTTCAGAACTTCAAAATTAGACACAACAT
TGAAGATGGAAGCGTTCAACTAGCAGACCATTATCAACAAAATACTCCAATTGGCGATGGCCCTGTCCTT
TTACCAGACAACCATTACCTGTCCACACAATCTGCCCTTTCGAAAGATCCCAACGAAAAGAGAGACCACA
TGGTCCTTCTTGAGTTTGTAACAGCTGCTGGGATTACACATGGCATGGATGAACTATACAAATAGATGCA
AGATCCTTTCAAGCATTCCCTTCTTCTCTATCACTCTTCTTTCTTTTTGTCAAAAAATTCTCTCGCTAAT
TTATTTGCTTTTTTAATGTTATTATTTTATGACTTTTTATAGTCACTGAAAAGTTTGCATCTGAGTGAAG
TGAATGCTATCAAAATGTGATTCTGTCTGATGTACTTTCACAATCTCTCTTCAATTCCATTTTGAAGTGC
TTTAAACCCGAAAGGTTGAGAAAAATGCGAGCGCTCAAATATTTGTATTGTGTTCGTTGAGTGACCCAAC
AAAAAGAGGAAACTTTATTGTGCCGCCAAGAAAAAAGTCTCCTGCAGGATATCTGGATCCACGAAGCTTC
CCATGGTGACGTCACCGGTTCTAGATACCTAGGTGAGCTCTGGTACCCTCTAGTCAAGGCCTTAAGTGAG
TCGTATTACGGACTGGCCGTCGTTTTACAGGCCGGATGGGCCATGGCACCTTAACATTTCTAAATTTTAG
TTTAATAAAAAAATTTTAAAATAATACGAGTTTTGAGACTAACTTTCAATAAAAACCAAAAAATTGCTTC
AAAAAAGAGCTCGCGCCGATTTACGATAAACACAGCGCGCTACGACACTCCGAAAACCGCGCCGCACCAT
TACATTCTCCGCCCCACCGCACGGTTTGCGGAAGGCGATGAAATTGCTGGGCCTAAAATTTTAACCCTTT
TTTTCCCGTTTTTCAACTGTTTTCCCGATTTTTTCGATATTTTTTTCAGGTTTTTAGTTAGAAAAGTATA
TAAAAATTGCATTATTTGTAGTTTTCGCTCGTAATTTGTGATAGAAAACGGCCAATTTGCCTAGATTTGT
GATTCTACCAAGTGGAATTTTTGGGAAAATATCAATATTCCACGATTTTTATTCAAATCATAACGTTTCG
AAATTATCAGCTTAAATAAAACTAAAATAAATAATAAAATACTAAAAACCCTGAATTTCTCGGTTCTCGG
TTCAGCTTGAGTTCGTTCTATACACGTTATCGATTTTTGTCATTTCGTTTAATCATGGGTTTTGATTCAT
TTTAAATATGAAATTTGATTTATTCCTCGTTTCGAAGTTGGTTTGTCTTGTCCGGCCGGTAAACAAATGT
TATTAAAAAAAATAATAAATTTCGAAATTTTTCGTAATGTTCCGCAATCGTGTTTTTCCGTTTATCTCGT
CTTCCCTTCCTTCAAATATACTATTTATTTTCTCAATTCACATATTTTCAGCCAGCCCTGCTCAACAAGT
GGAATAAAAATGATTGAACAAGATGGATTGCACGCAGGTTCTCCGGCCGCTTGGGTGGAGAGGCTATTCG
GCTATGACTGGGCACAACAGACAATCGGCTGCTCTGATGCCGCCGTGTTCCGGCTGTCAGCGCAGGGGCG
CCCGGTTCTTTTTGTCAAGACCGACCTGTCCGGTGCCCTGAATGAACTGCAGGACGAGGCAGCGCGGCTA
TCGTGGCTGGCCACGACGGGCGTTCCTTGCGCAGCTGTGCTCGACGTTGTCACTGAAGCGGGAAGGGACT
GGCTGCTATTGGGCGAAGTGCCGGGGCAGGATCTCCTGTCATCTCACCTTGCTCCTGCCGAGAAAGTATC
CATCATGGCTGATGCAATGCGGCGGCTGCATACGCTTGATCCGGCTACCTGCCCATTCGACCACCAAGCG
AAACATCGCATCGAGCGAGCACGTACTCGGATGGAAGCCGGTCTTGTCGATCAGGATGATCTGGACGAAG
AGCATCAGGGGCTCGCACCAGCCGAACTGTTCGCCAGGCTCAAGGCGCGCATGCCCGACGGCGAGGATCT
CGTCGTGACCCATGGCGATGCCTGCTTGCCGAATATCATGGTGGAAAATGGCCGCTTTTCTGGATTCATC
GACTGTGGCCGGCTGGGTGTGGCGGACCGCTATCAGGACATAGCGTTGGCTACCCGTGATATTGCTGAAG
AGCTTGGCGGCGAATGGGCTGACCGCTTCCTCGTGCTTTACGGTATCGCCGCTCCCGATTCGCAGCGCAT
CGCCTTCTATCGCCTTCTTGACGAGTTCTTCTGAGTCCAATTACTCTTCAACATCCCTACATGCTCTTTC
TCCCTGTGCTCCCACCCCCTATTTTTGTTATTATCAAAAAACTTCTCTTAATTTCTTTGTTTTTTAGCTT
CTTTTAAGCCACCTCTAACAATGAAATTGTGTAGATTCAAAAATAGAATTAATTCGTAATAAAAAGTCGA
AAAAAATTGTGCTCCCTCCCCCCATTAATAATAATTCTATCCCAAAATCTACACAATGTTCTGTGTACAC
TTCTTATGTTTTTTACTTCTGATAAATTTTTTTGAAACATCATAGAAAAAACCGCACACAAAATACCTTA
TCATATGTTACGTTTCAGTTTATGACCGCAATTTTTATTTCTTCGCACGTCTGGGCCTCTCATGACGTCA
AATCATGCTCATCGTGAAAAAGTTTTGGAGTATTTTTGGAATTTTTCAATCAAGTGAAAGTTTATGAAAT
TAATTTTCCTGCTTTTGCTTTTTGGGGTTTCCCCTATTGTTTGTCAAGATTTCGAGGACGGCGTTTTTCT
TGCTAAAATCACAAGTATTGATGAGCACGATGCAAGAAAGATCGGAAGAAGGTTTGGGTTTGAGGCTCAG
TGGAAGGTGAGTAGAAGTTGATAATTTGAAAGTGGAGTAGTGTCTATGGGGTTTTTGCCTTAAATGACAG
AATACATTCCCAATATACCAAACATAACTGTTTCTCGAGGTCGACGGTATCGATAAGCTTGATCCGGATC
TGCGGCTTACTCACCAGACCTGGCCCCATCCGATTACCACCTATTCGCTTCGATGGGACACGCACTCGCT
GAGCAGCGCTTCGATTCTTACGAAAGTGTGAAAAAATGGCTCGATGAATGGTTCGCCGCAAAAGACGATG
AGTTCTACTGGCGTGGAATCCACAAATTGCCCGAGAGATGGGAAAAATGTGTAGCTAGCGACGGCAAATA
CTTTGAATAAATGATTTTTTCTTTTTCCACAAAATTTAACGTGTTTTTTGATTTAAAAAAAACGACATTT
CATACTTGTACACCTGATATCTAGATACCTAGGTGAGCTCTGGTACCCCCCTGGCGTTACCCAACTTAAT
CGCCTTGCAGCACATCCCCCTTTCGCCAGCTGGCGTAATAGCGAAGAGGCCCGCACCGATCGCCCTTCCC
AACAGTTGCGCAGCCTGAATGGCGAATGGCGCCTGATGCGGTATTTTCTCCTTACGCATCTGTGCGGTAT
TTCACACCGCATATGGTGCACTCTCAGTGCAATCTGCTCTGATGCCGCATAGTTAAGCCAGCCCCGACAC
CCGCCAACACCCGCTGACGCGCCCTGACGGGCTTGTCTGCTCCCGGCATCCGCTTACAGACAAGCTGTGA
CCGTCTCCGGGAGCTGCATGTGTCAGAGGTTTTCACCGTCATCACCGAAACGCGCGAGACGAAAGGGCCT
CGTGATACGCCTATTTTTATAGGTTAATGTCATGATAATAATGGTTTCTTAGACGTCAGGTGGCACTTTT
CGGGGAAATGTGCGCGGAACCCCTATTTGTTTATTTTTCTAAATACATTCAAATATGTATCCGCTCATGA
GACAATAACCCTGATAAATGCTTCAATAATATTGAAAAAGGAAGAGTATGAGTATTCAACATTTCCGTGT
CGCCCTTATTCCCTTTTTTGCGGCATTTTGCCTTCCTGTTTTTGCTCACCCAGAAACGCTGGTGAAAGTA
AAAGATGCTGAAGATCAGTTGGGTGCACGAGTGGGTTACATCGAACTGGATCTCAACAGCGGTAAGATCC
TTGAGAGTTTTCGCCCCGAAGAACGTTTTCCAATGATGAGCACTTTTAAAGTTCTGCTATGTGGCGCGGT
ATTATCCCGTATTGACGCCGGGCAAGAGCAACTCGGTCGCCGCATACACTATTCTCAGAATGACTTGGTT
GAGTACTCACCAGTCACAGAAAAGCATCTTACGGATGGCATGACAGTAAGAGAATTATGCAGTGCTGCCA
TAACCATGAGTGATAACACTGCGGCCAACTTACTTCTGACAACGATCGGAGGACCGAAGGAGCTAACCGC
TTTTTTGCACAACATGGGGGATCATGTAACTCGCCTTGATCGTTGGGAACCGGAGCTGAATGAAGCCATA
CCAAACGACGAGCGTGACACCACGATGCCTGTAGCAATGGCAACAACGTTGCGCAAACTATTAACTGGCG
AACTACTTACTCTAGCTTCCCGGCAACAATTAATAGACTGGATGGAGGCGGATAAAGTTGCAGGACCACT
TCTGCGCTCGGCCCTTCCGGCTGGCTGGTTTATTGCTGATAAATCTGGAGCCGGTGAGCGTGGGTCTCGC
GGTATCATTGCAGCACTGGGGCCAGATGGTAAGCCCTCCCGTATCGTAGTTATCTACACGACGGGGAGTC
AGGCAACTATGGATGAACGAAATAGACAGATCGCTGAGATAGGTGCCTCACTGATTAAGCATTGGTAACT
GTCAGACCAAGTTTACTCATATATACTTTAGATTGATTTAAAACTTCATTTTTAATTTAAAAGGATCTAG
GTGAAGATCCTTTTTGATAATCTCATGACCAAAATCCCTTAACGTGAGTTTTCGTTCCACTGAGCGTCAG
ACCCCGTAGAAAAGATCAAAGGATCTTCTTGAGATCCTTTTTTTCTGCGCGTAATCTGCTGCTTGCAAAC
AAAAAAACCACCGCTACCAGCGGTGGTTTGTTTGCCGGATCAAGAGCTACCAACTCTTTTTCCGAAGGTA
ACTGGCTTCAGCAGAGCGCAGATACCAAATACTGTCCTTCTAGTGTAGCCGTAGTTAGGCCACCACTTCA
AGAACTCTGTAGCACCGCCTACATACCTCGCTCTGCTAATCCTGTTACCAGTGGCTGCTGCCAGTGGCGA
TAAGTCGTGTCTTACCGGGTTGGACTCAAGACGATAGTTACCGGATAAGGCGCAGCGGTCGGGCTGAACG
GGGGGTTCGTGCACACAGCCCAGCTTGGAGCGAACGACCTACACCGAACTGAGATACCTACAGCGTGAGC
TATGAGAAAGCGCCACGCTTCCCGAAGGGAGAAAGGCGGACAGGTATCCGGTAAGCGGCAGGGTCGGAAC
AGGAGAGCGCACGAGGGAGCTTCCAGGGGGAAACGCCTGGTATCTTTATAGTCCTGTCGGGTTTCGCCAC
CTCTGACTTGAGCGTCGATTTTTGTGATGCTCGTCAGGGGGGCGGAGCCTATGGAAAAACGCCAGCAACG
CGGCCTTTTTACGGTTCCTGGTCTTTTGCTGGCCTTTTGCTCACATGTTCTTTCCTGCGTTATCCCCTGA
TTCTGTGGATAACCGTATTACCGCCTTTGAGTGAGCTGATACC
