Features (pLannotate 1.2.2; 17 found; start..end, strand, type, name):
     77..665     +  rep_origin     ori: high-copy-number ColE1/pMB1/pBR322/pUC origin of replication
    988..1077    +  CDS            mariner\T (fragment): MOS1T_DROMA - Experimental evidence at protein level: Swiss-Prot protein existence level 1. Mediates transposition of transposon Mos1 by a 'cut and paste' mechanism. Transposases are sequence-specific nucleases and strand transferases that catalyze transposition through an ordered series of events: sequence-specific binding of transposase to the terminal inverted repeats (IR) present at each end of the transposon, pairing of the transposon IRs in a paired-end complex (PEC), cleavage of one or both DNA strands at each transposon end, capture of target DNA, and strand transfer to insert the tran
   2371..2404    +  protein_bind   loxP: Cre-mediated recombination occurs in the 8-bp core sequence (GCATACAT). Cre recombinase
   2428..3288    +  CDS            mCherry: mCherry is a basic (constitutively fluorescent) red fluorescent protein published in 2004, derived from Discosoma sp.. It is reported to be a very rapidly-maturing monomer with low acid sensitivity.
   3702..3735    +  protein_bind   loxP: Cre-mediated recombination occurs in the 8-bp core sequence (GCATACAT). Cre recombinase
   3770..4630    +  CDS            sg25: sg25 is a basic (constitutively fluorescent) green fluorescent protein published in 1997, derived from Aequorea victoria.
   4637..4960    +  terminator     tbb-2 terminator: tbb-2; transcription terminator for the C. elegans tubulin beta-2 gene
   5073..5090    +  CDS            lacZα (fragment): LacZα fragment of β-galactosidase; lacZ fragment
   5911..6702    +  CDS            neo: KKA2_KLEPN - Also known as kan, nptII. Experimental evidence at protein level: Swiss-Prot protein existence level 1. Resistance to kanamycin, neomycin, paromomycin, ribostamycin, butirosin and gentamicin B. From Klebsiella pneumoniae.
   7155..7307    +  CDS            aex-5 (fragment): AEX5_CAEEL - Also known as kpc-3 From Caenorhabditis elegans.
   7405..7434    -  misc_feature   MCS (fragment): pBluescript multiple cloning site
   7443..7658    +  CDS            mariner\T (fragment): MOS1T_DROMA - Experimental evidence at protein level: Swiss-Prot protein existence level 1. Mediates transposition of transposon Mos1 by a 'cut and paste' mechanism. Transposases are sequence-specific nucleases and strand transferases that catalyze transposition through an ordered series of events: sequence-specific binding of transposase to the terminal inverted repeats (IR) present at each end of the transposon, pairing of the transposon IRs in a paired-end complex (PEC), cleavage of one or both DNA strands at each transposon end, capture of target DNA, and strand transfer to insert the tran
   7770..7887    +  CDS            lacZα (fragment): LacZα fragment of β-galactosidase; lacZ fragment
   7893..7992    -  misc_feature   bom (fragment): basis of mobility region from pBR322
   8094..8129    -  CDS            rop (fragment): Rop protein, which maintains plasmids at low copy number; rop
   8224..8328    +  promoter       AmpR promoter: bla
   8329..9189    +  CDS            AmpR: β-lactamase; bla; confers resistance to ampicillin, carbenicillin, and related antibiotics
>Addgene plasmid #164892 | TC646 | addgene full sequence | sequence record 329944 | Addgene NGS Result
TCATGACCAAAATCCCTTAACGTGAGTTTTCGTTCCACTGAGCGTCAGACCCCGTAGAAAAGATCAAAGG
ATCTTCTTGAGATCCTTTTTTTCTGCGCGTAATCTGCTGCTTGCAAACAAAAAAACCACCGCTACCAGCG
GTGGTTTGTTTGCCGGATCAAGAGCTACCAACTCTTTTTCCGAAGGTAACTGGCTTCAGCAGAGCGCAGA
TACCAAATACTGTTCTTCTAGTGTAGCCGTAGTTAGGCCACCACTTCAAGAACTCTGTAGCACCGCCTAC
ATACCTCGCTCTGCTAATCCTGTTACCAGTGGCTGCTGCCAGTGGCGATAAGTCGTGTCTTACCGGGTTG
GACTCAAGACGATAGTTACCGGATAAGGCGCAGCGGTCGGGCTGAACGGGGGGTTCGTGCACACAGCCCA
GCTTGGAGCGAACGACCTACACCGAACTGAGATACCTACAGCGTGAGCTATGAGAAAGCGCCACGCTTCC
CGAAGGGAGAAAGGCGGACAGGTATCCGGTAAGCGGCAGGGTCGGAACAGGAGAGCGCACGAGGGAGCTT
CCAGGGGGAAACGCCTGGTATCTTTATAGTCCTGTCGGGTTTCGCCACCTCTGACTTGAGCGTCGATTTT
TGTGATGCTCGTCAGGGGGGCGGAGCCTATGGAAAAACGCCAGCAACGCGGCCTTTTTACGGTTCCTGGT
CTTTTGCTGGCCTTTTGCTCACATGTTCTTTCCTGCGTTATCCCCTGATTCTGTGGATAACCGTATTACC
GCCTTTGAGTGAGCTGATACCGCACCGTACGTCTCGAGGAATTCTATCAGGTGTACAAGTATGAAATGTC
GTTTCGAACATATAGATGTCTCGCAAACGTAAATATTTATCGATTGTCATAAAACTTTGACCTTGTGAAG
TGTCAACCTTGACTGTCGAACCACCATAGTTTGGCGCGAATTGAGCGTCATAATTGTTTACTCTCAGTGC
AGTCAACATGTCGAGTTTCGTGCCGAATAAAGAGCAAACGCGGACAGTATTAATTTTCTGTTTTCATTTG
AAGAAAACAGCTGCGGCCGGATCCAGGAAACAGCTATGACCATGATTACGCCAAGCTACGTAATACGACT
CACTAGTGGGCAGATCTTCGAATGCATCAAAAGTGTCTTATCTAGATTTTTAAAAATTTGTTCTTCTCCA
CTTGTTCTCTTAATAAAATAAATTCTAAATTTTGAACACTAATTAGTGCACTAATCAATGTTTTGAATTT
TGAATAAAATAATTTTAAAATTTTAAATGTTGTAAATTTTTAGTGATACTGTAGGTACAAGGAAACTATT
TTATTGAATTCTTGATCAAAGAAGGTAGGCAGTTTATATAAATAATCTTATTGTTAGATACCATTTTGAA
TATATGTTTCAGTTCCAGAAAAATAAGCTATACATAGTATCGATTTGGAACATATATAACGAAAACAGAC
GTCATGAAATCACACATTGGAAAAGTGAGAAAGTTGTTGAGTAGAGGAGGTGACAAAAGTGAGATGCCAA
CTCACTTATCCATTCTACTCGTTTTGTGCTCTTTTCCACTTTCTGATGTCTGCTCATCTTCTTATTCTTC
AAGCGTTTTGTCTATTCTCACACCTCTCCAATCTTTCAGTTTCTGTTTTTAATGTCTAGACACGCGTGTA
ACGTACAACATAAATGTTTGACGTCAACCAGATGTAGTACAATAAAAAATATATTCAGATTACCTAGAAA
ATTACTTCGGTCATGACCACCAATTTTTTGATTTTTCGATTTTCGAAACCGACATCGTTGAAGAACATTC
AGGTCATAATTTTTTATTTGAAAAATAATGTTTTCTATGTATTAATTCGGTTTAGTCGATCGAATATGTA
CAGTTGAGAATTACTAGAGTACGGTGCGCAAGTATGCAAACTTGCGTAACGGTGTTTACACATTTGTCAC
GTTTCTCTGCGTCTCTTCGTCTCAACAATGCTTGCACTCCGTCACATTTTCGAATTGTCGGCCGATATCG
GTATTTAGATAAATTCAGTGCTCTCCTTTTTTTCTCCATTTTACTTTCATCAATCTTTTTTAAAAATCAA
TATTCAGCAAACTATTGAAAAATTAATTCAAAAAACACGACTGGTCGGAAGTTATTTGCATAATCAATAG
AAATTTCGTTTTCCGCTCGCTGTCAGTGTTTTGTCCTGTTTGTATTTCCCAGTGCACTTTTCGAGTGGCT
CAAGTTTTTATCTATTTTCCTGCAAACTTGCATATATTGTTTTCTTCCAGAAGCCTTTGATATCTCAATA
ATTTTATACTTGTTTCAGAAATCGAGCAAAAACCAAGGTATGTTTCGAATGATACTAATAATAACTTCGT
ATAGCATACATTATACGAAGTTATAACATAACATAGAACATTTTCAGATGGTCTCAAAGGGTGAAGAAGA
TAACATGGCAATTATTAAAGAGTTTATGCGTTTCAAGGTGCATATGGAGGGATCTGTCAATGGGCATGAG
TTTGAAATTGAAGGTGAAGGAGAAGGCCGACCATATGAGGGAACACAAACCGCAAAACTAAAGGTAAGTT
TAAACATATATATACTAACTAACCCTGATTATTTAAATTTTCAGGTAACTAAAGGCGGACCATTACCATT
CGCCTGGGACATCCTCTCTCCACAGTTCATGTATGGAAGTAAAGCTTATGTTAAACATCCGGCAGATATA
CCAGATTATTTGAAACTTTCATTCCCGGAGGGTTTTAAGTGGGAACGCGTAATGAATTTTGAAGACGGAG
GAGTTGTTACAGTGACGCAAGACTCAAGGTAAGTTTAAACAGTTCGGTACTAACTAACCATACATATTTA
AATTTTCAGCCTCCAAGATGGAGAATTTATTTATAAAGTCAAACTTCGAGGAACGAATTTCCCCTCGGAT
GGACCTGTTATGCAGAAGAAGACTATGGGATGGGAAGCTTCAAGTGAAAGAATGTACCCTGAAGACGGTG
CTCTTAAGGGAGAGATTAAACAACGTCTTAAATTGAAAGATGGAGGACATTACGATGCTGAGGTAAGTTT
AAACATGATTTTACTAACTAACTAATCTGATTTAAATTTTCAGGTGAAGACAACTTACAAAGCCAAAAAA
CCAGTTCAGCTGCCAGGAGCGTACAATGTTAATATTAAACTGGATATCACCTCCCACAACGAGGATTACA
CTATCGTTGAGCAATATGAAAGAGCTGAAGGGCGGCACTCGACAGGTGGCATGGATGAATTGTATAAGTA
GGGATGATCGACGCCGACGTCGTTGAATTTTCAAATTTTAAATACTGAATATTTGTTTTTTTTCCTATTA
TTTATTTATTCTCTTTGTGTTTTTTTTCTTGCTTTCTAAAAAATTAATTCAATCCAAATCTAAACATTTT
TTTTTCTCTTTCCGTCTCCCAATTCGTATTCCGCTCCTCTCATCTGAACACAATGTGCAAGTTTATTTAT
CTTCTCGCTTTCATTTCATTAGGACGTGGGGGGAATTGGTGGAAGGGGGAAACACACAAAAGGATGATGG
AAATGAAATAAGGACACACAATATGCAACAACATTCAATTCAGAAATATGGAGGAAGGTTTAAAAGAAAA
CATAAAAATATATAGAGGAGGAAGGAAAACTAAGGTAAGTTTAAACTTTCTCATACTAATAATAACTTCG
TATAGCATACATTATACGAAGTTATATTAACTAACGCGCTCTATTTAAATTTTCAGATGAGTAAAGGAGA
AGAACTTTTCACTGGAGTTGTCCCAATTCTTGTTGAATTAGATGGTGATGTTAATGGGCACAAATTTTCT
GTCAGTGGAGAGGGTGAAGGTGATGCAACATACGGAAAACTTACCCTTAAATTTATTTGCACTACTGGAA
AACTACCTGTTCCATGGGTAAGTTTAAACATATATATACTAACTAACCCTGATTATTTAAATTTTCAGCC
AACACTTGTCACTACTTTCTGTTATGGTGTTCAATGCTTCTCGAGATACCCAGATCATATGAAACGGCAT
GACTTTTTCAAGAGTGCCATGCCCGAAGGTTATGTACAGGAAAGAACTATATTTTTCAAAGATGACGGGA
ACTACAAGACACGTAAGTTTAAACAGTTCGGTACTAACTAACCATACATATTTAAATTTTCAGGTGCTGA
AGTCAAGTTTGAAGGTGATACCCTTGTTAATAGAATCGAGTTAAAAGGTATTGATTTTAAAGAAGATGGA
AACATTCTTGGACACAAATTGGAATACAACTATAACTCACACAATGTATACATCATGGCAGACAAACAAA
AGAATGGAATCAAAGTTGTAAGTTTAAACATGATTTTACTAACTAACTAATCTGATTTAAATTTTCAGAA
CTTCAAAATTAGACACAACATTGAAGATGGAAGCGTTCAACTAGCAGACCATTATCAACAAAATACTCCA
ATTGGCGATGGCCCTGTCCTTTTACCAGACAACCATTACCTGTCCACACAATCTGCCCTTTCGAAAGATC
CCAACGAAAAGAGAGACCACATGGTCCTTCTTGAGTTTGTAACAGCTGCTGGGATTACACATGGCATGGA
TGAACTATACAAATAGATGCAAGATCCTTTCAAGCATTCCCTTCTTCTCTATCACTCTTCTTTCTTTTTG
TCAAAAAATTCTCTCGCTAATTTATTTGCTTTTTTAATGTTATTATTTTATGACTTTTTATAGTCACTGA
AAAGTTTGCATCTGAGTGAAGTGAATGCTATCAAAATGTGATTCTGTCTGATGTACTTTCACAATCTCTC
TTCAATTCCATTTTGAAGTGCTTTAAACCCGAAAGGTTGAGAAAAATGCGAGCGCTCAAATATTTGTATT
GTGTTCGTTGAGTGACCCAACAAAAAGAGGAAACTTTATTGTGCCGCCAAGAAAAAAGTCTCCTGCAGGA
TATCTGGATCCACGAAGCTTCCCATGGTGACGTCACCGGTTCTAGATACCTAGGTGAGCTCTGGTACCCT
CTAGTCAAGGCCTTAAGTGAGTCGTATTACGGACTGGCCGTCGTTTTACAGGCCGGATGGGCCATGGCAC
CTTAACATTTCTAAATTTTAGTTTAATAAAAAAATTTTAAAATAATACGAGTTTTGAGACTAACTTTCAA
TAAAAACCAAAAAATTGCTTCAAAAAAGAGCTCGCGCCGATTTACGATAAACACAGCGCGCTACGACACT
CCGAAAACCGCGCCGCACCATTACATTCTCCGCCCCACCGCACGGTTTGCGGAAGGCGATGAAATTGCTG
GGCCTAAAATTTTAACCCTTTTTTTCCCGTTTTTCAACTGTTTTCCCGATTTTTTCGATATTTTTTTCAG
GTTTTTAGTTAGAAAAGTATATAAAAATTGCATTATTTGTAGTTTTCGCTCGTAATTTGTGATAGAAAAC
GGCCAATTTGCCTAGATTTGTGATTCTACCAAGTGGAATTTTTGGGAAAATATCAATATTCCACGATTTT
TATTCAAATCATAACGTTTCGAAATTATCAGCTTAAATAAAACTAAAATAAATAATAAAATACTAAAAAC
CCTGAATTTCTCGGTTCTCGGTTCAGCTTGAGTTCGTTCTATACACGTTATCGATTTTTGTCATTTCGTT
TAATCATGGGTTTTGATTCATTTTAAATATGAAATTTGATTTATTCCTCGTTTCGAAGTTGGTTTGTCTT
GTCCGGCCGGTAAACAAATGTTATTAAAAAAAATAATAAATTTCGAAATTTTTCGTAATGTTCCGCAATC
GTGTTTTTCCGTTTATCTCGTCTTCCCTTCCTTCAAATATACTATTTATTTTCTCAATTCACATATTTTC
AGCCAGCCCTGCTCAACAAGTGGAATAAAAATGATTGAACAAGATGGATTGCACGCAGGTTCTCCGGCCG
CTTGGGTGGAGAGGCTATTCGGCTATGACTGGGCACAACAGACAATCGGCTGCTCTGATGCCGCCGTGTT
CCGGCTGTCAGCGCAGGGGCGCCCGGTTCTTTTTGTCAAGACCGACCTGTCCGGTGCCCTGAATGAACTG
CAGGACGAGGCAGCGCGGCTATCGTGGCTGGCCACGACGGGCGTTCCTTGCGCAGCTGTGCTCGACGTTG
TCACTGAAGCGGGAAGGGACTGGCTGCTATTGGGCGAAGTGCCGGGGCAGGATCTCCTGTCATCTCACCT
TGCTCCTGCCGAGAAAGTATCCATCATGGCTGATGCAATGCGGCGGCTGCATACGCTTGATCCGGCTACC
TGCCCATTCGACCACCAAGCGAAACATCGCATCGAGCGAGCACGTACTCGGATGGAAGCCGGTCTTGTCG
ATCAGGATGATCTGGACGAAGAGCATCAGGGGCTCGCACCAGCCGAACTGTTCGCCAGGCTCAAGGCGCG
CATGCCCGACGGCGAGGATCTCGTCGTGACCCATGGCGATGCCTGCTTGCCGAATATCATGGTGGAAAAT
GGCCGCTTTTCTGGATTCATCGACTGTGGCCGGCTGGGTGTGGCGGACCGCTATCAGGACATAGCGTTGG
CTACCCGTGATATTGCTGAAGAGCTTGGCGGCGAATGGGCTGACCGCTTCCTCGTGCTTTACGGTATCGC
CGCTCCCGATTCGCAGCGCATCGCCTTCTATCGCCTTCTTGACGAGTTCTTCTGAGTCCAATTACTCTTC
AACATCCCTACATGCTCTTTCTCCCTGTGCTCCCACCCCCTATTTTTGTTATTATCAAAAAACTTCTCTT
AATTTCTTTGTTTTTTAGCTTCTTTTAAGCCACCTCTAACAATGAAATTGTGTAGATTCAAAAATAGAAT
TAATTCGTAATAAAAAGTCGAAAAAAATTGTGCTCCCTCCCCCCATTAATAATAATTCTATCCCAAAATC
TACACAATGTTCTGTGTACACTTCTTATGTTTTTTACTTCTGATAAATTTTTTTGAAACATCATAGAAAA
AACCGCACACAAAATACCTTATCATATGTTACGTTTCAGTTTATGACCGCAATTTTTATTTCTTCGCACG
TCTGGGCCTCTCATGACGTCAAATCATGCTCATCGTGAAAAAGTTTTGGAGTATTTTTGGAATTTTTCAA
TCAAGTGAAAGTTTATGAAATTAATTTTCCTGCTTTTGCTTTTTGGGGTTTCCCCTATTGTTTGTCAAGA
TTTCGAGGACGGCGTTTTTCTTGCTAAAATCACAAGTATTGATGAGCACGATGCAAGAAAGATCGGAAGA
AGGTTTGGGTTTGAGGCTCAGTGGAAGGTGAGTAGAAGTTGATAATTTGAAAGTGGAGTAGTGTCTATGG
GGTTTTTGCCTTAAATGACAGAATACATTCCCAATATACCAAACATAACTGTTTCTCGAGGTCGACGGTA
TCGATAAGCTTGATCCGGATCTGCGGCTTACTCACCAGACCTGGCCCCATCCGATTACCACCTATTCGCT
TCGATGGGACACGCACTCGCTGAGCAGCGCTTCGATTCTTACGAAAGTGTGAAAAAATGGCTCGATGAAT
GGTTCGCCGCAAAAGACGATGAGTTCTACTGGCGTGGAATCCACAAATTGCCCGAGAGATGGGAAAAATG
TGTAGCTAGCGACGGCAAATACTTTGAATAAATGATTTTTTCTTTTTCCACAAAATTTAACGTGTTTTTT
GATTTAAAAAAAACGACATTTCATACTTGTACACCTGATATCTAGATACCTAGGTGAGCTCTGGTACCCC
CCTGGCGTTACCCAACTTAATCGCCTTGCAGCACATCCCCCTTTCGCCAGCTGGCGTAATAGCGAAGAGG
CCCGCACCGATCGCCCTTCCCAACAGTTGCGCAGCCTGAATGGCGAATGGCGCCTGATGCGGTATTTTCT
CCTTACGCATCTGTGCGGTATTTCACACCGCATATGGTGCACTCTCAGTGCAATCTGCTCTGATGCCGCA
TAGTTAAGCCAGCCCCGACACCCGCCAACACCCGCTGACGCGCCCTGACGGGCTTGTCTGCTCCCGGCAT
CCGCTTACAGACAAGCTGTGACCGTCTCCGGGAGCTGCATGTGTCAGAGGTTTTCACCGTCATCACCGAA
ACGCGCGAGACGAAAGGGCCTCGTGATACGCCTATTTTTATAGGTTAATGTCATGATAATAATGGTTTCT
TAGACGTCAGGTGGCACTTTTCGGGGAAATGTGCGCGGAACCCCTATTTGTTTATTTTTCTAAATACATT
CAAATATGTATCCGCTCATGAGACAATAACCCTGATAAATGCTTCAATAATATTGAAAAAGGAAGAGTAT
GAGTATTCAACATTTCCGTGTCGCCCTTATTCCCTTTTTTGCGGCATTTTGCCTTCCTGTTTTTGCTCAC
CCAGAAACGCTGGTGAAAGTAAAAGATGCTGAAGATCAGTTGGGTGCACGAGTGGGTTACATCGAACTGG
ATCTCAACAGCGGTAAGATCCTTGAGAGTTTTCGCCCCGAAGAACGTTTTCCAATGATGAGCACTTTTAA
AGTTCTGCTATGTGGCGCGGTATTATCCCGTATTGACGCCGGGCAAGAGCAACTCGGTCGCCGCATACAC
TATTCTCAGAATGACTTGGTTGAGTACTCACCAGTCACAGAAAAGCATCTTACGGATGGCATGACAGTAA
GAGAATTATGCAGTGCTGCCATAACCATGAGTGATAACACTGCGGCCAACTTACTTCTGACAACGATCGG
AGGACCGAAGGAGCTAACCGCTTTTTTGCACAACATGGGGGATCATGTAACTCGCCTTGATCGTTGGGAA
CCGGAGCTGAATGAAGCCATACCAAACGACGAGCGTGACACCACGATGCCTGTAGCAATGGCAACAACGT
TGCGCAAACTATTAACTGGCGAACTACTTACTCTAGCTTCCCGGCAACAATTAATAGACTGGATGGAGGC
GGATAAAGTTGCAGGACCACTTCTGCGCTCGGCCCTTCCGGCTGGCTGGTTTATTGCTGATAAATCTGGA
GCCGGTGAGCGTGGGTCTCGCGGTATCATTGCAGCACTGGGGTCAGATGGTAAGCCCTCCCGTATCGTAG
TTATCTACACGACGGGGAGTCAGGCAACTATGGATGAACGAAATAGACAGATCGCTGAGATAGGTGCCTC
ACTGATTAAGCATTGGTAACTGTCAGACCAAGTTTACTCATATATACTTTAGATTGATTTAAAACTTCAT
TTTTAATTTAAAAGGATCTAGGTGAAGATCCTTTTTGATAATC
